>Addgene plasmid #187579 | pcDNA5-FRT/TO-3*Flag-APEX2 N-term PSPC1 | addgene full sequence | sequence record 367892 | Addgene NGS Result
GACGGATCGGGAGATCTCCCGATCCCCTATGGTGCACTCTCAGTACAATCTGCTCTGATGCCGCATAGTT
AAGCCAGTATCTGCTCCCTGCTTGTGTGTTGGAGGTCGCTGAGTAGTGCGCGAGCAAAATTTAAGCTACA
ACAAGGCAAGGCTTGACCGACAATTGCATGAAGAATCTGCTTAGGGTTAGGCGTTTTGCGCTGCTTCGCG
ATGTACGGGCCAGATATACGCGTTGACATTGATTATTGACTAGTTATTAATAGTAATCAATTACGGGGTC
ATTAGTTCATAGCCCATATATGGAGTTCCGCGTTACATAACTTACGGTAAATGGCCCGCCTGGCTGACCG
CCCAACGACCCCCGCCCATTGACGTCAATAATGACGTATGTTCCCATAGTAACGCCAATAGGGACTTTCC
ATTGACGTCAATGGGTGGAGTATTTACGGTAAACTGCCCACTTGGCAGTACATCAAGTGTATCATATGCC
AAGTACGCCCCCTATTGACGTCAATGACGGTAAATGGCCCGCCTGGCATTATGCCCAGTACATGACCTTA
TGGGACTTTCCTACTTGGCAGTACATCTACGTATTAGTCATCGCTATTACCATGGTGATGCGGTTTTGGC
AGTACATCAATGGGCGTGGATAGCGGTTTGACTCACGGGGATTTCCAAGTCTCCACCCCATTGACGTCAA
TGGGAGTTTGTTTTGGCACCAAAATCAACGGGACTTTCCAAAATGTCGTAACAACTCCGCCCCATTGACG
CAAATGGGCGGTAGGCGTGTACGGTGGGAGGTCTATATAAGCAGAGCTCTCCCTATCAGTGATAGAGATC
TCCCTATCAGTGATAGAGATCGTCGACGAGCTCGTTTAGTGAACCGTCAGATCGCCTGGAGACGCCATCC
ACGCTGTTTTGACCTCCATAGAAGACACCGGGACCGATCCAGCCTCCGGACTCTAGCGTTTAAACTTAAG
CTTCCACCATGGACTACAAAGACCATGACGGTGATACATATGATCATGACATCGATTACAAGGATGACGA
TGACAAGGGAAAGTCTTACCCAACTGTGAGTGCTGATTACCAGGACGCCGTTGAGAAGGCGAAGAAGAAG
CTCAGAGGCTTCATCGCTGAGAAGAGATGCGCTCCTCTAATGCTCCGTTTGGCATTCCACTCTGCTGGAA
CCTTTGACAAGGGCACGAAGACCGGTGGACCCTTCGGAACCATCAAGCACCCTGCCGAACTGGCTCACAG
CGCTAACAACGGTCTTGACATCGCTGTTAGGCTTTTGGAGCCACTCAAGGCGGAGTTCCCTATTTTGAGC
TACGCCGATTTCTACCAGTTGGCTGGCGTTGTTGCCGTTGAGGTCACGGGTGGACCTAAGGTTCCATTCC
ACCCTGGAAGAGAGGACAAGCCTGAGCCACCACCAGAGGGTCGCTTGCCTGATCCCACTAAGGGTTCTGA
CCATTTGAGAGATGTGTTTGGCAAAGCTATGGGGCTTACTGACCAAGATATCGTTGCTCTATCTGGGGGT
CACACTATTGGAGCTGCACACAAGGAGCGTTCTGGATTTGAGGGTCCCTGGACCTCTAATCCTCTTATTT
TCGACAACTCATACTTCACGGAGTTGTTGAGTGGTGAGAAGGAAGGTCTCCTTCAGCTACCTTCTGACAA
GGCTCTTTTGTCTGACCCTGTATTCCGCCCTCTCGTTGATAAATATGCAGCGGACGAAGATGCCTTCTTT
GCTGATTACGCTGAGGCTCACCAAAAGCTTTCCGAGCTTGGGTTTGCTGATGCCACAAGTTTGTACAAAA
AAGTTGGCACCATGATGTTAAGAGGAAACCTGAAGCAAGTGCGCATTGAGAAAAACCCGGCCCGCCTTCG
CGCCCTGGAGTCCGCGGTGGGCGAGAGCGAGCCGGCGGCCGCGGCAGCCATGGCGCTCGCTCTTGCCGGG
GAGCCGGCACCGCCCGCGCCCGCGCCTCCAGAGGACCACCCGGACGAGGAGATGGGGTTCACTATCGACA
TCAAGAGTTTCCTCAAGCCGGGCGAGAAGACGTACACGCAGCGCTGCCGCCTCTTCGTGGGAAATCTGCC
CACCGACATCACGGAGGAGGACTTCAAGAGGCTCTTCGAACGCTATGGCGAGCCCAGCGAAGTCTTCATC
AACCGGGACCGTGGCTTCGGCTTCATCCGCTTGGAATCCAGAACCCTGGCTGAAATTGCAAAAGCAGAGC
TGGACGGCACCATTCTCAAGAGCAGACCTCTACGGATTCGCTTCGCTACACATGGAGCAGCCTTGACTGT
CAAGAACCTTTCTCCAGTTGTTTCCAATGAGCTGCTAGAGCAAGCATTTTCTCAGTTTGGTCCAGTAGAG
AAAGCTGTTGTGGTTGTGGATGATCGCGGTAGAGCTACAGGAAAAGGTTTTGTAGAGTTTGCAGCAAAAC
CTCCTGCACGAAAGGCTCTGGAAAGATGTGGTGATGGGGCATTCTTGCTAACAACGACCCCTCGTCCAGT
CATTGTGGAACCCATGGAGCAGTTTGATGATGAAGATGGCTTGCCAGAGAAGCTGATGCAGAAAACTCAA
CAATATCATAAGGAAAGAGAACAACCACCACGTTTTGCTCAACCTGGGACATTTGAATTTGAGTATGCAT
CTCGATGGAAGGCTCTTGATGAAATGGAAAAGCAGCAGCGTGAGCAGGTTGATAGAAACATCAGAGAAGC
CAAAGAGAAACTGGAGGCAGAAATGGAAGCAGCTAGGCATGAACACCAATTAATGCTAATGAGGCAAGAT
CTAATGAGGCGTCAAGAAGAACTCAGACGCTTGGAAGAACTCAGAAACCAAGAGTTGCAAAAACGGAAGC
AAATACAACTAAGACATGAAGAGGAGCATCGGCGGCGTGAGGAAGAAATGATCCGACACAGAGAACAGGA
GGAACTGAGGCGACAGCAAGAGGGCTTTAAGCCAAACTACATGGAAAATAGAGAACAGGAAATGAGAATG
GGTGATATGGGTCCCCGTGGAGCAATAAACATGGGAGATGCGTTTAGCCCAGCCCCTGCTGGTAACCAAG
GTCCTCCTCCAATGATGGGTATGAATATGAACAACAGAGCAACTATACCTGGCCCACCAATGGGTCCTGG
TCCTGCCATGGGACCAGAAGGAGCCGCAAATATGGGAACTCCAATGATGCCAGATAATGGAGCAGTGCAC
AATGACAGATTTCCTCAAGGACCACCATCTCAGATGGGTTCACCTATGGGGAGTAGAACAGGTTCTGAAA
CCCCTCAAGCACCAATGAGTGGTGTAGGTCCTGTGAGTGGTGGTCCTGGTGGCTTTGGTAGAGGAAGTCA
AGGGGGCAACTTTGAAGGCCCTAATAAGCGTCGTAGATATTGATACCCAACTTTCTTGTACAAAGTGGTC
TGACTCGAGTCTAGAGGGCCCGTTTAAACCCGCTGATCAGCCTCGACTGTGCCTTCTAGTTGCCAGCCAT
CTGTTGTTTGCCCCTCCCCCGTGCCTTCCTTGACCCTGGAAGGTGCCACTCCCACTGTCCTTTCCTAATA
AAATGAGGAAATTGCATCGCATTGTCTGAGTAGGTGTCATTCTATTCTGGGGGGTGGGGTGGGGCAGGAC
AGCAAGGGGGAGGATTGGGAAGACAATAGCAGGCATGCTGGGGATGCGGTGGGCTCTATGGCTTCTGAGG
CGGAAAGAACCAGCTGGGGCTCTAGGGGGTATCCCC
[124 nt withheld, positions 3747-3870]
C
[91 nt withheld, positions 3872-3962]
AGGGTGATGGTTCACGTACCTAGAAGTTCCTATTCCGAAGTTCCTATTCTCTAGAAAGTATAGGAACTTC
CTTGGCCAAAAAGCCTGAACTCACCGCGACGTCTGTCGAGAAGTTTCTGATCGAAAAGTTCGACAGCGTC
TCCGACCTGATGCAGCTCTCGGAGGGCGAAGAATCTCGTGCTTTCAGCTTCGATGTAGGAGGGCGTGGAT
ATGTCCTGCGGGTAAATAGCTGCGCCGATGGTTTCTACAAAGATCGTTATGTTTATCGGCACTTTGCATC
GGCCGCGCTCCCGATTCCGGAAGTGCTTGACATTGGGGAGTTCAGCGAGAGCCTGACCTATTGCATCTCC
CGCCGTGCACAGGGTGTCACGTTGCAAGACCTGCCTGAAACCGAACTGCCCGCTGTTCTGCAGCCGGTCG
CGGAGGCCATGGATGCGATCGCTGCGGCCGATCTTAGCCAGACGAGCGGGTTCGGCCCATTCGGACCGCA
AGGAATCGGTCAATACACTACATGGCGTGATTTCATATGCGCGATTGCTGATCCCCATGTGTATCACTGG
CAAACTGTGATGGACGACACCGTCAGTGCGTCCGTCGCGCAGGCTCTCGATGAGCTGATGCTTTGGGCCG
AGGACTGCCCCGAAGTCCGGCACCTCGTGCACGCGGATTTCGGCTCCAACAATGTCCTGACGGACAATGG
CCGCATAACAGCGGTCATTGACTGGAGCGAGGCGATGTTCGGGGATTCCCAATACGAGGTCGCCAACATC
TTCTTCTGGAGGCCGTGGTTGGCTTGTATGGAGCAGCAGACGCGCTACTTCGAGCGGAGGCATCCGGAGC
TTGCAGGATCGCCGCGGCTCCGGGCGTATATGCTCCGCATTGGTCTTGACCAACTCTATCAGAGCTTGGT
TGACGGCAATTTCGATGATGCAGCTTGGGCGCAGGGTCGATGCGACGCAATCGTCCGATCCGGAGCCGGG
ACTGTCGGGCGTACACAAATCGCCCGCAGAAGCGCGGCCGTCTGGACCGATGGCTGTGTAGAAGTACTCG
CCGATAGTGGAAACCGACGCCCCAGCACTCGTCCGAGGGCAAAGGAATAGCACGTACTACGAGATTTCGA
TTCCACCGCCGCCTTCTATGAAAGGTTGGGCTTCGGAATCGTTTTCCGGGACGCCGGCTGGATGATCCTC
CAGCGCGGGGATCTCATGCTGGAGTTCTTCGCCCACCCCAACTTGTTTATTGCAGCTTATAATGGTTACA
AATAAAGCAATAGCATCACAAATTTCACAAATAAAGCATTTTTTTCACTGCATTCTAGTTGTGGTTTGTC
CAAACTCATCAATGTATCTTATCATGTCTGTATACCGTCGACCTCTAGCTAGAGCTTGGCGTAATCATGG
TCATAGCTGTTTCCTGTGTGAAATTGTTATCCGCTCACAATTCCACACAACATACGAGCCGGAAGCATAA
AGTGTAAAGCCTGGGGTGCCTAATGAGTGAGCTAACTCACATTAATTGCGTTGCGCTCACTGCCCGCTTT
CCAGTCGGGAAACCTGTCGTGCCAGCTGCATTAATGAATCGGCCAACGCGCGGGGAGAGGCGGTTTGCGT
ATTGGGCGCTCTTCCGCTTCCTCGCTCACTGACTCGCTGCGCTCGGTCGTTCGGCTGCGGCGAGCGGTAT
CAGCTCACTCAAAGGCGGTAATACGGTTATCCACAGAATCAGGGGATAACGCAGGAAAGAACATGTGAGC
AAAAGGCCAGCAAAAGGCCAGGAACCGTAAAAAGGCCGCGTTGCTGGCGTTTTTCCATAGGCTCCGCCCC
CCTGACGAGCATCACAAAAATCGACGCTCAAGTCAGAGGTGGCGAAACCCGACAGGACTATAAAGATACC
AGGCGTTTCCCCCTGGAAGCTCCCTCGTGCGCTCTCCTGTTCCGACCCTGCCGCTTACCGGATACCTGTC
CGCCTTTCTCCCTTCGGGAAGCGTGGCGCTTTCTCATAGCTCACGCTGTAGGTATCTCAGTTCGGTGTAG
GTCGTTCGCTCCAAGCTGGGCTGTGTGCACGAACCCCCCGTTCAGCCCGACCGCTGCGCCTTATCCGGTA
ACTATCGTCTTGAGTCCAACCCGGTAAGACACGACTTATCGCCACTGGCAGCAGCCACTGGTAACAGGAT
TAGCAGAGCGAGGTATGTAGGCGGTGCTACAGAGTTCTTGAAGTGGTGGCCTAACTACGGCTACACTAGA
AGAACAGTATTTGGTATCTGCGCTCTGCTGAAGCCAGTTACCTTCGGAAAAAGAGTTGGTAGCTCTTGAT
CCGGCAAACAAACCACCGCTGGTAGCGGTGGTTTTTTTGTTTGCAAGCAGCAGATTACGCGCAGAAAAAA
AGGATCTCAAGAAGATCCTTTGATCTTTTCTACGGGGTCTGACGCTCAGTGGAACGAAAACTCACGTTAA
GGGATTTTGGTCATGAGATTATCAAAAAGGATCTTCACCTAGATCCTTTTAAATTAAAAATGAAGTTTTA
AATCAATCTAAAGTATATATGAGTAAACTTGGTCTGACAGTTACCAATGCTTAATCAGTGAGGCACCTAT
CTCAGCGATCTGTCTATTTCGTTCATCCATAGTTGCCTGACTCCCCGTCGTGTAGATAACTACGATACGG
GAGGGCTTACCATCTGGCCCCAGTGCTGCAATGATACCGCGAGACCCACGCTCACCGGCTCCAGATTTAT
CAGCAATAAACCAGCCAGCCGGAAGGGCCGAGCGCAGAAGTGGTCCTGCAACTTTATCCGCCTCCATCCA
GTCTATTAATTGTTGCCGGGAAGCTAGAGTAAGTAGTTCGCCAGTTAATAGTTTGCGCAACGTTGTTGCC
ATTGCTACAGGCATCGTGGTGTCACGCTCGTCGTTTGGTATGGCTTCATTCAGCTCCGGTTCCCAACGAT
CAAGGCGAGTTACATGATCCCCCATGTTGTGCAAAAAAGCGGTTAGCTCCTTCGGTCCTCCGATCGTTGT
CAGAAGTAAGTTGGCCGCAGTGTTATCACTCATGGTTATGGCAGCACTGCATAATTCTCTTACTGTCATG
CCATCCGTAAGATGCTTTTCTGTGACTGGTGAGTACTCAACCAAGTCATTCTGAGAATAGTGTATGCGGC
GACCGAGTTGCTCTTGCCCGGCGTCAATACGGGATAATACCGCGCCACATAGCAGAACTTTAAAAGTGCT
CATCATTGGAAAACGTTCTTCGGGGCGAAAACTCTCAAGGATCTTACCGCTGTTGAGATCCAGTTCGATG
TAACCCACTCGTGCACCCAACTGATCTTCAGCATCTTTTACTTTCACCAGCGTTTCTGGGTGAGCAAAAA
CAGGAAGGCAAAATGCCGCAAAAAAGGGAATAAGGGCGACACGGAAATGTTGAATACTCATACTCTTCCT
TTTTCAATATTATTGAAGCATTTATCAGGGTTATTGTCTCATGAGCGGATACATATTTGAATGTATTTAG
AAAAATAAACAAATAGGGGTTCCGCGCACATTTCCCCGAAAAGTGCCACCTGACGTC
Features (pLannotate 1.2.2; 25 found; start..end, strand, type, name):
     28..80      -  misc_feature   bom (fragment): basis of mobility region from pBR322
    235..614     +  enhancer       CMV enhancer: human cytomegalovirus immediate early enhancer
    615..818     +  promoter       CMV promoter: human cytomegalovirus (CMV) immediate early promoter
    820..839     +  promoter       PLtetO-1 promoter (fragment): modified phage lambda PL promoter with tet operator sites (Lutz and Bujard, 1997)
    841..860     +  promoter       PLtetO-1 promoter (fragment): modified phage lambda PL promoter with tet operator sites (Lutz and Bujard, 1997)
    868..901     +  promoter       TRE3GV promoter (fragment): 3rd-generation Tet-responsive promoter that can be activated by binding of Tet-On® 3G, optimized for retroviral and lentiviral vectors
   1034..1057    +  CDS            FLAG: FLAG® epitope tag, followed by an enterokinase cleavage site
   1057..1804    +  CDS            APEX2 (fragment): soybean ascorbate peroxidase, engineered to serve as a monomeric tag for electron microscopy and live-cell proteomics (Lam et al., 2015) more active than the original APEX due to the A134P mutation
   1806..1823    +  protein_bind   attB1 (fragment): mutant version of attB; core recombination site for the Gateway® BP reaction BP Clonase™
   1832..3400    +  CDS            PSPC1: PSPC1_HUMAN - Also known as PSP1. Experimental evidence at protein level: Swiss-Prot protein existence level 1. Regulates, cooperatively with NONO and SFPQ, androgen receptor-mediated gene transcription activity in Sertoli cell line (By similarity). Binds to poly(A), poly(G) and poly(U) RNA homopolymers. Regulates the circadian clock by repressing the transcriptional activator activity of the CLOCK-ARNTL/BMAL1 heterodimer (By similarity). Together with NONO, required for the formation of nuclear paraspeckles. Plays a role in the regulation of DNA virus-mediated innate immune response by assemb
   3405..3429    -  protein_bind   attB2: mutant version of attB; recombination site for the Gateway® BP reaction BP Clonase™
   3477..3701    +  polyA_signal   bGH poly(A) signal: bovine growth hormone polyadenylation signal
   3705..3726    +  promoter       SV40 promoter (fragment): SV40 enhancer and early promoter
   3747..3980    +  rep_origin     f1 ori (fragment) (sequence partly withheld): f1 bacteriophage origin of replication; arrow indicates direction of (+) strand synthesis
   3985..4032    +  protein_bind   FRT: FLP-mediated recombination occurs in the 8-bp core sequence TCTAGAAA (Turan and Bode, 2011). FLP recombinase from the Saccharomyces cerevisiae 2μ plasmid
   4040..5062    +  CDS            HygR: hygromycin B phosphotransferase confers resistance to hygromycin
   5072..5197    +  CDS            ble (fragment): BLE_KLEPN - Experimental evidence at protein level: Swiss-Prot protein existence level 1. Binding protein with a strong affinity to the bleomycin family of antibiotics. Binds to CL990; an antimitotic-antibiotic compound. From Klebsiella pneumoniae.
   5192..5313    +  polyA_signal   SV40 poly(A) signal: SV40 polyadenylation signal
   5386..5402    -  protein_bind   lac operator: The lac repressor binds to the lac operator to inhibit transcription in E. coli. This inhibition can be relieved by adding lactose or isopropyl-β-D-thiogalactopyranoside (IPTG). lac repressor encoded by lacI
   5410..5440    -  promoter       lac promoter: promoter for the E. coli lac operon
   5455..5476    -  protein_bind   CAP binding site: CAP binding activates transcription in the presence of cAMP. E. coli catabolite activator protein
   5489..5581    -  CDS            lacI (fragment): lac repressor; lacI; The lac repressor binds to the lac operator to inhibit transcription in E. coli. This inhibition can be relieved by adding lactose or isopropyl-β-D-thiogalactopyranoside (IPTG).
   5764..6352    -  rep_origin     ori: high-copy-number ColE1/pMB1/pBR322/pUC origin of replication
   6523..7383    -  CDS            AmpR: β-lactamase; bla; confers resistance to ampicillin, carbenicillin, and related antibiotics
   7384..7488    -  promoter       AmpR promoter: bla
