[The description below was written by a language model from this plasmid's Addgene catalogue record and pLannotate feature annotations shown in this document.]
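Description:
pcDNA5-FRT/TO-3*Flag-APEX2 N-term PSPC1 is a mammalian expression plasmid of about 7.5 kb, built on the pcDNA5/FRT/TO backbone. It encodes human PSPC1 (paraspeckle component 1) with FLAG epitope and APEX2 tags at its N-terminus. In bacteria it is maintained at high copy through a ColE1/pUC-type origin and selected with ampicillin via the β-lactamase gene. The annotation also picks up partial f1 ori, lac region and bom remnants from the backbone.

The expression cassette is driven by the CMV enhancer and promoter, followed directly by two short tet operator-like matches. This fits the "TO" design of the backbone, in which transcription is held off in cells expressing the Tet repressor and induced with tetracycline or doxycycline. Downstream lie a FLAG tag (the name indicates three copies, although the annotation marks only one), the engineered soybean ascorbate peroxidase APEX2, an attB1 site, the PSPC1 coding sequence, attB2 and the bGH polyadenylation signal. The flanking attB sites reflect Gateway transfer of the cDNA from an entry clone.

After the cassette, an FRT site sits immediately upstream of a hygromycin resistance gene with an SV40 poly(A) signal, and no complete promoter is annotated for that gene. In Flp-In type host lines, FLP-mediated integration at a genomic FRT site is what activates hygromycin resistance, giving isogenic, single-copy stable lines.

APEX2 catalyses proximity-dependent biotinylation of nearby molecules. Because PSPC1 is required for paraspeckle formation, the fusion acts as a paraspeckle-localised bait. The associated publication concerns mapping transcripts associated with nuclear domains, which fits this use, and the FLAG tag allows detection of the fusion protein.
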