Addgene plasmid #187579: pcDNA5-FRT/TO-3*Flag-APEX2 N-term PSPC1
Purpose: Express FLAG epitope and APEX2-tagged PSPC1 fusion protein in mammalian cells
Depositing lab: Benjamin Blencowe. Depositing organization: University of Toronto. Publication: Systematic mapping of nuclear domain-associated transcripts reveals speckles and lamina as hubs of functionally distinct retained introns. Barutcu AR, Wu M, Braunschweig U, Dyakov BJA, Luo Z, Turner KM, Durbic T, Lin ZY, Weatheritt RJ, Maass PG, Gingras AC, Blencowe BJ. Mol Cell. 2022 Mar 3;82(5):1035-1052.e9. doi: 10.1016/j.molcel.2021.12.010. Epub 2022 Feb 18. PubMed 35182477.
Backbone
  Vector backbone: pCDNA5/FRT/TO
  Backbone manufacturer: Thermofisher
  Vector type: Mammalian Expression
Growth in bacteria
  Bacterial resistance: Ampicillin, 100 μg/mL
  Growth temperature: 37°C
  Growth strain: DH5alpha
  Copy number: High Copy
Gene/Insert
  Gene/Insert name: PSPC1
  Species: H. sapiens (human)
  Entrez Gene: PSPC1 (a.k.a. PSP1)
  Promoter: CMV
  Tag / fusion protein: APEX2-FLAG (N terminal on insert)
  Cloning method: Gateway Cloning
  Sequencing primers: 5′ CMV; 3′ BGHR
Resource information
  A portion of this plasmid was derived from a plasmid made by: The cDNA Gateway entry clone for this plasmid was provided by Dr. Anne-Claude Gingras' laboratory at Lunenfeld-Tanenbaum Research Institute.
Terms and licenses: Academic/Nonprofit Terms; Industry Terms: Not Available to Industry
How to cite: pcDNA5-FRT/TO-3*Flag-APEX2 N-term PSPC1 was a gift from Benjamin Blencowe (Addgene plasmid # 187579 ; http://n2t.net/addgene:187579 ; RRID:Addgene_187579)
